>Addgene plasmid #119267 | pJMP1290 | depositor full sequence | sequence record 225570 | pJMP1290 sequence 10347 bps
GCGGCCGCGGAGCAGAAACTCATCTCTGAAGAAGATCTGGAACAAAAGTTGATTTCAGAAGAAGATCTGG
AACAGAAGCTCATCTCTGAGGAAGATCTGTAATAAGGCGCGCCTCCTTAATGGGACTTGCAGCCTCGGTA
CCAAATTCCAGAAAAGACACCCGAAAGGGTGTTTTTTCGTTTTGGTCCCACAGAATGAGCATCATGGCTC
TAGTCGACCGGGTAGGGGCATAGCTTAGATAATTGGAAAAGAGGAAAAAAGCTTAATCTTTTTTCGAAGG
TTAAGCTTTTTCTTTTATTTATAAAAAGTGAACTAACTATCAGAAAGAAATTATATTAAATTTTATTTTT
TTGTTTAAAAAGTAGATTATATAAAGGCAAGCTAGGTGGGGGAAAATATGTTTAAAAAAGAAAAAGTCAC
AGAATACATTTGGACTATACTAATACCAACAATCATCACTTTTATCATTAGTTGGGTTGGGTCTTATTAC
AATGGTACTTCGACAGTTAGTATTGGACAACCTACAAAAGTTTCCGGTCAGTATATCACGCCAATAAATA
TAAGTCCCTATCATGATATTAAGGAATTAAGAATAACTTTTCCGCAAAAACTAGATGTAAAACAAATTAG
TTCAAATGAGCCTATAAATGTAAAATCAGATAAGAACAATATAGGAGTTGAAAGTAATTCCACTTTTGAG
ATTGCGAAAATCGTTGAAAATAATAGCGTTCAGTTGCTAATTACAACACAAAAAAAGTTAAACGATAAGG
AAATTAGAATTGATAAAAATGGAAATAACATTTCTGTAAATTATGAATCTCAGATTGTTAATCCTGCAAA
AAAACAATTAATCAATCTTATAATTACGTCATCTATTTATTTTATAATGCTTAATATACTAGCATTGATT
ATGAACAAAAGATGGGATAAGTATTATGCAAAAATGAAAAATGAAATCAAAGAATTTGAGGATAATGCAA
AAGATCTTGATAAAAAATCAAAGAAGAAAAGCGAGGAATTATCGGAGCTGCGAAAGACCTTGAACCAAGC
GTTTGAGGAAACTGATAGGATAAAATATCATGAGAAGAAAAAACAAATCCTCCTCTTAGCTAAGTTAAAC
GATTATAAAAAAGAACTAACCTTTTGGAGAAATACAATAAGAAAAGTTCTTTATGAACTTCCTGATGGAG
ATAAAAAAGCAGATAAACTAATAGGGACAGTTACATCATCTTTAAAAACGTACGGTACAGTCGAAAAGTA
AAGCTTATCGGCCAGCCTCGCAGAGCAGGATTCCCGTTGAGCACCGCCAGGTGCGAATAAGGGACAGTGA
AGAAGGAACACCCGCTCGCGGGTGGGCCTACTTCACCTATCCTGCCCGGCTGACGCCGTTGGATACACCA
AGGAAAGTCTACACGAACCCTTTGGCAAAATCCTGTATATCGTGCGAAAAAGGATGGATATACCGAAAAA
ATCGCTATAATGACCCCGAAGCAGGGTTATGCAGCGGAAAGTATACCTTAAGGAATCCCCTGATAACGCA
GGAAAGAACATGTGAGCAAAAGGCCAGCAAAAGGCCAGGAACCGTAAAAAGGCCGCACTCCCTGCCTCTG
TCATCACGATACTGTGATGCCATGGCTAATTCCCATGTCAGCCGTTAAGTGTTCCTGTGTCACTCAAAAT
TGCTTTGAGAGGCTCTAAGGGCTTCTCAGTGCGTTACATCCCTGGCTTGTTGTCCACAACCGTTAAACCT
TAAAAGCTTTAAAAGCCTTATATATTCTTTTTTTTCTTATAAAACTTAAAACCTTAGAGGCTATTTAAGT
TGCTGATTTATATTAATTTTATTGTTCAAACATGAGAGCTTAGTACGTGAAACATGAGAGCTTAGTACGT
TAGCCATGAGAGCTTAGTACGTTAGCCATGAGGGTTTAGTTCGTTAAACATGAGAGCTTAGTACGTTAAA
CATGAGAGCTTAGTACGTGAAACATGAGAGCTTAGTACGTACTATCAACAGGTTGAACTGCTGATCTTCA
GATCCTCTACGCCGGACGCATCGTGGCCGGATCTTGCGGCCGCAAAAATTAAAAATGAAGTTTTAAATCA
ATCTAAAGTATATATGAGTAAACTTGGTCTGACAGTTACCAATGCTTAATCAGTGAGGCACCAATAACTG
CCTTTGATCTTTTCTACGGGGTCTGACGCTCAGTGGAACGAAAACTCACGTTAAGGGATTTTGGTCATGA
GATTATCAAAAAGGATCTTCACCTAGATCCTTTTAAATTAAAAATGAAGTTTTAAATCAATCTAAAGTAT
ATATGAGTAAACTTGGTCTGACAGTTACCAATGCTTAATCAGTGAGGCACCTATCTCAGCGATCTGTCTA
TTTCGTTCATCCATAGTTGCCTGACTCCCCGTCGTGTAGATAACTACGATACGGGAGGGCTTACCATCTG
GCCCCAGTGCTGCAATGATACCGCGAGACCCACGCTCACCGGCTCCAGATTTATCAGCAATAAACCAGCC
AGCCGGAAGGGCCGAGCGCAGAAGTGGTCCTGCAACTTTATCCGCCTCCATCCAGTCTATTAATTGTTGC
CGGGAAGCTAGAGTAAGTAGTTCGCCAGTTAATAGTTTGCGCAACGTTGTTGCCATTGCTACAGGCATCG
TGGTGTCACGCTCGTCGTTTGGTATGGCTTCATTCAGCTCCGGTTCCCAACGATCAAGGCGAGTTACATG
ATCCCCCATGTTGTGCAAAAAAGCGGTTAGCTCCTTCGGTCCTCCGATCGTTGTCAGAAGTAAGTTGGCC
GCAGTGTTATCACTCATGGTTATGGCAGCACTGCATAATTCTCTTACTGTCATGCCATCCGTAAGATGCT
TTTCTGTGACTGGTGAGTACTCAACCAAGTCATTCTGAGAATAGTGTATGCGGCGACCGAGTTGCTCTTG
CCCGGCGTCAATACGGGATAATACCGCGCCACATAGCAGAACTTTAAAAGTGCTCATCATTGGAAAACGT
TCTTCGGGGCGAAAACTCTCAAGGATCTTACCGCTGTTGAGATCCAGTTCGATGTAACCCACTCGTGCAC
CCAACTGATCTTCAGCATCTTTTACTTTCACCAGCGTTTCTGGGTGAGCAAAAACAGGAAGGCAAAATGC
CGCAAAAAAGGGAATAAGGGCGACACGGAAATGTTGAATACTCATACTCTTCCTTTTTCAATATTATTGA
AGCATTTATCAGGGTTATTGTCTCATGAGCGGATACATATTTGAATGTATTTAGAAAAATAAACAAATAG
GGGTTCCGCGCACATTTCCCCGAAAAGTGCCACCTGACGTCTTCTAACTACTTATTTTAAAGCAGTCTGG
ATTGTTTGGGTAATTCATAAAAAAATAAAAGAAAGAAGGAGGAATAGAGTTTTTCTTTTTTTTGTTTGCA
ATGTTACTGTCAAGTCGCAAAAGAATTGCTATGACCGAAAAAAAACCGCAAAGGAATAGATATAAGGTAC
CTTTTTGCAATTCATCTTTGTAAAATAAAGGTTATTCTGACATAATACAATTAATGTAAAAATTCGCACA
ATTTTATGTAAGGATGGGGGAATTTTCTTGCGGGGTGTTTTCTTAGATAAAGATAAAATTCCGTACGACT
TAGTCACGAAAAAGTTAAATGAATGGTATACATCAATAAAAAATGATCAAGTTGAGCAAGCCGAGATTAT
AAAAACAGAAGTAGAGAAAGAATTGTTAAACATGGAAGAAAATCAAGATGCCCTGTTATATTATCAACTA
TTAGAATTTAGACATGAGATAATGCTGAGTTATATGAAATCTAAGGAAATAGAAGATCTCAATAATGCTT
ATGAGACTATAAAAGAAATTGAGAAGCAAGGGCAATTAACTGGCATGTTGGAATACTATTTTTACTTTTT
TAAGGGTATGTACGAGTTTAGGCGTAAAGAATTAATTTCAGCGATAAGTGCTTATCGAATAGCTGAATCA
AAGTTGTCAGAAGTTGAGGATGAAATAGAGAAAGCAGAGTTTTTTTTCAAAGTGTCCTATGTATATTATT
ATATGAAACAAACATACTTCTCCATGAATTATGCAAATCGTGCACTCAAAATATTTAGAGAGTATGAAGA
ATATGCTGTCCAGACTGTGCGTTGTCAATTTATTGTAGCAGGAAACTTGATCGAGTGAATCGATAAGCTA
GCTTAATTAGCTGAGCTTGGACTCCTGTTGATAGATCCAGTAATGACCTCAGAACTCCATCTGGATTTGT
TCAGAACGCTCGGTTGCCGCCGGGCGTTTTTTATTGGTGAGAATCCAAGCTAGACTGCGATGAGTGGCAG
GGCGGGGCGTAATTTTTTTAAGGCAGTTATTGGTGCCCTTAAACGCCTGGGGTAATGACTCTCTAGCTTG
AGGCATCAAATAAAACGAAAGGCTCAGTCGAAAGACTGGGCCTTTCGTTTTATCTGTTGTTTGTCGGTGA
ACGCTCTCCTGAGTAGGACAAATCCGCCGCTAGGAGCTTGCGGCCCGGACGATGAGCTCGAATTGGGGAT
CTTGAAGTACCTATTCCGAAGTTCCTATTCTCTAGAAAGTATAGGAACTTCAGAGCGCTTTTGAAGCTGA
TGCTCGAGTGCTTAAAAACTTACTCAATGGAATAATTCTAGATAATTCTTAGGCCACACGTTCAAGTGCA
GCCACAGGATAAATTTGCACTGAGCCTGGGTGGGATTCGGACTCGACCGCATAGCCTTCAGGAGTGAGTT
TTGTGCAATACCAACCGACGACTTGACCCTGCCAAGCGGCACCAGATTTCTTGCGTACGCGATCCCCTAA
GCCAAAGGTGGCACTCAGGGGAAGCGCAAACTGCCCTGCAACGGGAGCGTTGGCTTCATCGCTACTTTGA
CCCATGTCGAATCCTTCTTGTGAATCTATTATGGCGACAAGCAAATCGAGCTCTGACTGCCTACCCCACA
ACAACTATCAGAAAGCACCAGCACAACGGCTGCCTAACTTTGTTTTAGGGCGACTGCCCTGCTGCGTAAC
ATCGTTGCTGCTCCATAACATCAAACATCGACCCACGGCGTAACGCGCTTGCTGCTTGGATGCCCGAGGC
ATAGACTGTACAAAAAAACAGTCATAACAAGCCATGAAAACCGCCACTGCGCCGTTACCACCGCTGCGTT
CGGTCAAGGTTCTGGACCAGTTGCGTGAGCGCATACGCTACTTGCATTACAGTTTACGAACCGAACAGGC
TTATGTCAACTGGGTTCGTGAATTATCCATTGCTGTTGACAAAGGGAATCAGGCTCGAGAGTTCAACAGA
CAGCCTTCGTTCTTATGGCCGTTCAGGAGGAAGTTCCTATTCCGAAGTTCCTATTCTCTAGAAAGTATAG
GAACTTCTTGAGAAGAGAAAAGAAAACCGCCGATCCTGTCCACCGCATTACTGCAAGGTAGTGGACAAGA
CCGGCGGTCTTAAGTTTTTTGGCTGAAACGAATGACGAAAAGGCTGTCTGAGCAAATCCAGGAGGTCGTT
TAAACCGTATTAGCCCGGTATTTTGGAAATAGCGGAAGCACTGACTTTTGTTATCAATAAAAAAGGCCCC
CCGTTAGGGAGGCCTTATTGTTCGTCTACTCGGAAGAGCGAGAGACAACAGAACGGTCAGCCACATGAAT
TCAAAAAAAAAGCACCGACTCGGTGCCACTTTTTCAAGTTGATAACGGACTAGCCTTATTTAAACTTGCT
ATGCTGTTTCCAGCATAGCTCTTAAACAGACCGCTAAACTGAAAGTTCCACACATTATACGAGCCGGATG
ATTAATTGTCAACAGCTCATTTCAGAATATTTGCCAGAACCGGAATTCTTTCAGCTCAGTCGATAGGTAG
TAGGCAAGAGTAGTCGCACCTTTGGTCGAAAAAAAAAGCCCGCACTGTCAGGTGCGGGCTTTTTTCTGTG
TTTCCCCAAAAGTAAAAACCCGCCGAAGCGGGTTTTTACGTAAAACAGGTGAAACTGACCAGACGAGAAG
GCTTTGGAGGTGATAATGGGGCTCAAGGACCCGGGAGGCAGATAGGTAGGCATGGCCCCCATTTTCAATA
CAAGCAACGCATGAGAAAGCCCCCGGAAGATCACCTTCCGGGGGCTTTTTTATTGCGCTCCGGCAATTAA
AAAAGCGGCTAACCACGCCGCTTTTTTTACGTCTGCAGAGCTCATAGGCAAGCGAATCGTGATGCCTCTT
AGCCAGTACTAGTATGGATAAGAAATACTCAATAGGCTTAGCTATCGGCACAAATAGCGTCGGATGGGCG
GTGATCACTGATGAATATAAGGTTCCGTCTAAAAAGTTCAAGGTTCTGGGAAATACAGACCGCCACAGTA
TCAAAAAAAATCTTATAGGGGCTCTTTTATTTGACAGTGGAGAGACAGCGGAAGCGACTCGTCTCAAACG
GACAGCTCGTAGAAGGTATACACGTCGGAAGAATCGTATTTGTTATCTACAGGAGATTTTTTCAAATGAG
ATGGCGAAAGTAGATGATAGTTTCTTTCATCGACTTGAAGAGTCTTTTTTGGTGGAAGAAGACAAGAAGC
ATGAACGTCATCCTATTTTTGGAAATATAGTAGATGAAGTTGCTTATCATGAGAAATATCCAACTATCTA
TCATCTGCGAAAAAAATTGGTAGATTCTACTGATAAAGCGGATTTGCGCTTAATCTATTTGGCCTTAGCG
CATATGATTAAGTTTCGTGGTCATTTTTTGATTGAGGGAGATTTAAATCCTGATAATAGTGATGTGGACA
AACTATTTATCCAGTTGGTACAAACCTACAATCAATTATTTGAAGAAAACCCTATTAACGCAAGTGGAGT
AGATGCTAAAGCGATTCTTTCTGCACGATTGAGTAAATCAAGACGATTAGAAAATCTCATTGCTCAGCTC
CCCGGTGAGAAGAAAAATGGCTTATTTGGGAATCTCATTGCTTTGTCATTGGGTTTGACCCCTAATTTTA
AATCAAATTTTGATTTGGCAGAAGATGCTAAATTACAGCTTTCAAAAGATACTTACGATGATGATTTAGA
TAATTTATTGGCGCAAATTGGAGATCAATATGCTGATTTGTTTTTGGCAGCTAAGAATTTATCAGATGCT
ATTTTACTTTCAGATATCCTAAGAGTAAATACTGAAATAACTAAGGCTCCCCTATCAGCTTCAATGATTA
AACGCTACGATGAACATCATCAAGACTTGACTCTTTTAAAAGCTTTAGTTCGACAACAACTTCCAGAAAA
GTATAAAGAAATCTTTTTTGATCAATCAAAAAACGGATATGCAGGTTATATTGATGGGGGAGCTAGCCAA
GAAGAATTTTATAAATTTATCAAACCAATTTTAGAAAAAATGGATGGTACTGAGGAATTATTGGTGAAAC
TAAATCGTGAAGATTTGCTGCGCAAGCAACGGACCTTTGACAACGGCTCTATTCCCCATCAAATTCACTT
GGGTGAGCTGCATGCTATTTTGAGAAGACAAGAAGACTTTTATCCATTTTTAAAAGACAATCGTGAGAAG
ATTGAAAAAATCTTGACTTTTCGAATCCCTTATTATGTTGGTCCATTGGCGCGTGGCAATAGTCGTTTTG
CATGGATGACTCGGAAGTCTGAAGAAACAATTACCCCATGGAATTTTGAAGAAGTTGTCGATAAAGGTGC
TTCAGCTCAATCATTTATTGAACGCATGACAAACTTTGATAAAAATCTTCCAAATGAAAAAGTACTACCA
AAACATAGTTTGCTTTATGAGTATTTTACGGTTTATAACGAATTGACAAAGGTCAAATATGTTACTGAAG
GAATGCGAAAACCAGCATTTCTTTCAGGTGAACAGAAGAAAGCCATTGTTGATTTACTCTTCAAAACAAA
TCGAAAAGTAACCGTTAAGCAATTAAAAGAAGATTATTTCAAAAAAATAGAATGTTTTGATAGTGTTGAA
ATTTCAGGAGTTGAAGATAGATTTAATGCTTCATTAGGTACCTACCATGATTTGCTAAAAATTATTAAAG
ATAAAGATTTTTTGGATAATGAAGAAAATGAAGATATCTTAGAGGATATTGTTTTAACATTGACCTTATT
TGAAGATAGGGAGATGATTGAGGAAAGACTTAAAACATATGCTCACCTCTTTGATGATAAGGTGATGAAA
CAGCTTAAACGTCGCCGTTATACTGGTTGGGGACGTTTGTCTCGAAAATTGATTAATGGTATTAGGGATA
AGCAATCTGGCAAAACAATATTAGATTTTTTGAAATCAGATGGTTTTGCCAATCGCAATTTTATGCAGCT
GATCCATGATGATAGTTTGACATTTAAAGAAGACATTCAAAAAGCACAAGTGTCTGGACAAGGCGATAGT
TTACATGAACATATTGCAAATTTAGCTGGTAGCCCTGCTATTAAAAAAGGTATTTTACAGACTGTAAAAG
TTGTTGATGAATTGGTCAAAGTAATGGGGCGGCATAAGCCAGAAAATATCGTTATTGAAATGGCACGTGA
AAATCAGACAACTCAAAAGGGCCAGAAAAATTCGCGAGAGCGTATGAAACGAATCGAAGAAGGTATCAAA
GAATTAGGAAGTCAGATTCTTAAAGAGCATCCTGTTGAAAATACTCAATTGCAAAATGAAAAGCTCTATC
TCTATTATCTCCAAAATGGAAGAGACATGTATGTGGACCAAGAATTAGATATTAATCGTTTAAGTGATTA
TGATGTCGATGCCATTGTTCCACAAAGTTTCCTTAAAGACGATTCAATAGACAATAAGGTCTTAACGCGT
TCTGATAAAAATCGTGGTAAATCGGATAACGTTCCAAGTGAAGAAGTAGTCAAAAAGATGAAAAACTATT
GGAGACAACTTCTAAACGCCAAGTTAATCACTCAACGTAAGTTTGATAATTTAACGAAAGCTGAACGTGG
AGGTTTGAGTGAACTTGATAAAGCTGGTTTTATCAAACGCCAATTGGTTGAAACTCGCCAAATCACTAAG
CATGTGGCACAAATTTTGGATAGTCGCATGAATACTAAATACGATGAAAATGATAAACTTATTCGAGAGG
TTAAAGTGATTACCTTAAAATCTAAATTAGTTTCTGACTTCCGAAAAGATTTCCAATTCTATAAAGTACG
TGAGATTAACAATTACCATCATGCCCATGATGCGTATCTAAATGCCGTCGTTGGAACTGCTTTGATTAAG
AAATATCCAAAACTTGAATCGGAGTTTGTCTATGGTGATTATAAAGTTTATGATGTTCGTAAAATGATTG
CTAAGTCTGAGCAAGAAATAGGCAAAGCAACCGCAAAATATTTCTTTTACTCTAATATCATGAACTTCTT
CAAAACAGAAATTACACTTGCAAATGGAGAGATTCGCAAACGCCCTCTAATCGAAACTAATGGGGAAACT
GGAGAAATTGTCTGGGATAAAGGGCGAGATTTTGCCACAGTGCGCAAAGTATTGTCCATGCCCCAAGTCA
ATATTGTCAAGAAAACAGAAGTACAGACAGGCGGATTCTCCAAGGAGTCAATTTTACCAAAAAGAAATTC
GGACAAGCTTATTGCTCGTAAAAAAGACTGGGATCCAAAAAAATATGGTGGTTTTGATAGTCCAACGGTA
GCTTATTCAGTCCTAGTGGTTGCTAAGGTGGAAAAAGGGAAATCGAAGAAGTTAAAATCCGTTAAAGAGT
TACTAGGGATCACAATTATGGAAAGAAGTTCCTTTGAAAAAAATCCGATTGACTTTTTAGAAGCTAAAGG
ATATAAGGAAGTTAAAAAAGACTTAATCATTAAACTACCTAAATATAGTCTTTTTGAGTTAGAAAACGGT
CGTAAACGGATGCTGGCTAGTGCCGGAGAATTACAAAAAGGAAATGAGCTGGCTCTGCCAAGCAAATATG
TGAATTTTTTATATTTAGCTAGTCATTATGAAAAGTTGAAGGGTAGTCCAGAAGATAACGAACAAAAACA
ATTGTTTGTGGAGCAGCATAAGCATTATTTAGATGAGATTATTGAGCAAATCAGTGAATTTTCTAAGCGT
GTTATTTTAGCAGATGCCAATTTAGATAAAGTTCTTAGTGCATATAACAAACATAGAGACAAACCAATAC
GTGAACAAGCAGAAAATATTATTCATTTATTTACGTTGACGAATCTTGGAGCTCCCGCTGCTTTTAAATA
TTTTGATACAACAATTGATCGTAAACGATATACGTCTACAAAAGAAGTTTTAGATGCCACTCTTATCCAT
CAATCCATCACTGGTCTTTATGAAACACGCATTGATTTGAGTCAGCTAGGAGGTGAC
Features (pLannotate 1.2.2; 22 found; start..end, strand, type, name):
     10..99      +  CDS            3xMyc: 3 tandem Myc epitope tags
    389..1258    +  CDS            yddM (fragment): YDDM_BACSU - Protein predicted: Swiss-Prot protein existence level 4. From Bacillus subtilis (strain 168).
   1269..1377    -  oriT           oriT: incP origin of transfer
   1596..1635    -  CDS            λ integrase (fragment): integrase from phage λ; int
   1646..2034    -  rep_origin     R6K γ ori: γ replication origin from E. coli plasmid R6K; requires the R6K initiator protein pi for replication
   2137..2162    -  CDS            bla(M) (fragment): β-lactamase lacking the signal sequence; bla(M); allows cytosolic expression of β-lactamase
   2335..3195    -  CDS            AmpR: β-lactamase; bla; confers resistance to ampicillin, carbenicillin, and related antibiotics
   3196..3300    -  promoter       AmpR promoter: bla
   3598..4185    +  CDS            rapI (fragment): RAPI_BACSU - Also known as yddL. Experimental evidence at protein level: Swiss-Prot protein existence level 1. From Bacillus subtilis (strain 168).
   4220..4314    +  terminator     lambda t0 terminator: transcription terminator from phage lambda
   4324..4353    +  CDS            CmR (fragment): chloramphenicol acetyltransferase confers resistance to chloramphenicol
   4417..4503    +  terminator     rrnB T1 terminator: Escherichia coli rrnB; transcription terminator T1 from the E. coli rrnB gene
   4568..4601    +  protein_bind   FRT (minimal): supports FLP-mediated excision but not integration (Turan and Bode, 2011) FLP recombinase from the Saccharomyces cerevisiae 2μ plasmid
   4669..4905    -  CDS            TpR: E. coli plasmid-associated dihydrofolate reductase; dhfrIIb from plasmid R388; confers resistance to trimethoprim
   4987..5053    -  ncRNA          AAC AAD leader (fragment): Accession: RF02912 - putative aminoglycoside riboswitch / attI site
   5231..5259    -  promoter       Pc promoter: intI1 (promoter lies within the coding sequence); class 1 integron promoter
   5350..5397    +  protein_bind   FRT: FLP-mediated recombination occurs in the 8-bp core sequence TCTAGAAA (Turan and Bode, 2011). FLP recombinase from the Saccharomyces cerevisiae 2μ plasmid
   5682..5749    -  misc_RNA       tracrRNA (fragment): trans-activating CRISPR RNA for the Streptococcus pyogenes CRISPR/Cas9 system
   5767..5787    +  CDS            mRFP1 (fragment): monomeric derivative of DsRed (Campbell et al., 2002)
   5793..5822    -  promoter       trc promoter: strong E. coli promoter; hybrid between the trp and lac UV5 promoters
   5908..5994    -  ncRNA          Thr leader (fragment): Accession: RF00506 - Threonine operon leader
   6244..10347   +  CDS            dCas9: catalytically dead mutant of the Cas9 endonuclease from the Streptococcus pyogenes Type II CRISPR/Cas system RNA-guided DNA-binding protein that lacks endonuclease activity due to the D10A mutation in the RuvC catalytic domain and the H840A mutation in the HNH catalytic domain
