>Addgene plasmid #119267 | pJMP1290 | addgene full sequence | sequence record 234054 | Addgene NGS Result
GCGGCCGCGGAGCAGAAACTCATCTCTGAAGAAGATCTGGAACAAAAGTTGATTTCAGAAGAAGATCTGG
AACAGAAGCTCATCTCTGAGGAAGATCTGTAATAAGGCGCGCCTCCTTAATGGGACTTGCAGCCTCGGTA
CCAAATTCCAGAAAAGACACCCGAAAGGGTGTTTTTTCGTTTTGGTCCCACAGAATGAGCATCATGGCTC
TAGTCGACCGGGTAGGGGCATAGCTTAGATAATTGGAAAAGAGGAAAAAAGCTTAATCTTTTTTCGAAGG
TTAAGCTTTTTCTTTTATTTATAAAAAGTGAACTAACTATCAGAAAGAAATTATATTAAATTTTATTTTT
TTGTTTAAAAAGTAGATTATATAAAGGCAAGCTAGGTGGGGGAAAATATGTTTAAAAAAGAAAAAGTCAC
AGAATACATTTGGACTATACTAATACCAACAATCATCACTTTTATCATTAGTTGGGTTGGGTCTTATTAC
AATGGTACTTCGACAGTTAGTATTGGACAACCTACAAAAGTTTCCGGTCAGTATATCACGCCAATAAATA
TAAGTCCCTATCATGATATTAAGGAATTAAGAATAACTTTTCCGCAAAAACTAGATGTAAAACAAATTAG
TTCAAATGAGCCTATAAATGTAAAATCAGATAAGAACAATATAGGAGTTGAAAGTAATTCCACTTTTGAG
ATTGCGAAAATCGTTGAAAATAATAGCGTTCAGTTGCTAATTACAACACAAAAAAAGTTAAACGATAAGG
AAATTAGAATTGATAAAAATGGAAATAACATTTCTGTAAATTATGAATCTCAGATTGTTAATCCTGCAAA
AAAACAATTAATCAATCTTATAATTACGTCATCTATTTATTTTATAATGCTTAATATACTAGCATTGATT
ATGAACAAAAGATGGGATAAGTATTATGCAAAAATGAAAAATGAAATCAAAGAATTTGAGGATAATGCAA
AAGATCTTGATAAAAAATCAAAGAAGAAAAGCGAGGAATTATCGGAGCTGCGAAAGACCTTGAACCAAGC
GTTTGAGGAAACTGATAGGATAAAATATCATGAGAAGAAAAAACAAATCCTCCTCTTAGCTAAGTTAAAC
GATTATAAAAAAGAACTAACCTTTTGGAGAAATACAATAAGAAAAGTTCTTTATGAACTTCCTGATGGAG
ATAAAAAAGCAGATAAACTAATAGGGACAGTTACATCATCTTTAAAAACGTACGGTACAGTCGAAAAGTA
AAGCTTATCGGCCAGCCTCGCAGAGCAGGATTCCCGTTGAGCACCGCCAGGTGCGAATAAGGGACAGTGA
AGAAGGAACACCCGCTCGCGGGTGGGCCTACTTCACCTATCCTGCCCGGCTGACGCCGTTGGATACACCA
AGGAAAGTCTACACGAACCCTTTGGCAAAATCCTGTATATCGTGCGAAAAAGGATGGATATACCGAAAAA
ATCGCTATAATGACCCCGAAGCAGGGTTATGCAGCGGAAAGTATACCTTAAGGAATCCCCTGATAACGCA
GGAAAGAACATGTGAGCAAAAGGCCAGCAAAAGGCCAGGAACCGTAAAAAGGCCGCACTCCCTGCCTCTG
TCATCACGATACTGTGATGCCATGGCTAATTCCCATGTCAGCCGTTAAGTGTTCCTGTGTCACTCAAAAT
TGCTTTGAGAGGCTCTAAGGGCTTCTCAGTGCGTTACATCCCTGGCTTGTTGTCCACAACCGTTAAACCT
TAAAAGCTTTAAAAGCCTTATATATTCTTTTTTTTCTTATAAAACTTAAAACCTTAGAGGCTATTTAAGT
TGCTGATTTATATTAATTTTATTGTTCAAACATGAGAGCTTAGTACGTGAAACATGAGAGCTTAGTACGT
TAGCCATGAGAGCTTAGTACGTTAGCCATGAGGGTTTAGTTCGTTAAACATGAGAGCTTAGTACGTTAAA
CATGAGAGCTTAGTACGTGAAACATGAGAGCTTAGTACGTACTATCAACAGGTTGAACTGCTGATCTTCA
GATCCTCTACGCCGGACGCATCGTGGCCGGATCTTGCGGCCGCAAAAATTAAAAATGAAGTTTTAAATCA
ATCTAAAGTATATATGAGTAAACTTGGTCTGACAGTTACCAATGCTTAATCAGTGAGGCACCAATAACTG
CCTTTGATCTTTTCTACGGGGTCTGACGCTCAGTGGAACGAAAACTCACGTTAAGGGATTTTGGTCATGA
GATTATCAAAAAGGATCTTCACCTAGATCCTTTTAAATTAAAAATGAAGTTTTAAATCAATCTAAAGTAT
ATATGAGTAAACTTGGTCTGACAGTTACCAATGCTTAATCAGTGAGGCACCTATCTCAGCGATCTGTCTA
TTTCGTTCATCCATAGTTGCCTGACTCCCCGTCGTGTAGATAACTACGATACGGGAGGGCTTACCATCTG
GCCCCAGTGCTGCAATGATACCGCGGGACCCACGCTCACCGGCTCCAGATTTATCAGCAATAAACCAGCC
AGCCGGAAGGGCCGAGCGCAGAAGTGGTCCTGCAACTTTATCCGCCTCCATCCAGTCTATTAATTGTTGC
CGGGAAGCTAGAGTAAGTAGTTCGCCAGTTAATAGTTTGCGCAACGTTGTTGCCATTGCTACAGGCATCG
TGGTGTCACGCTCGTCGTTTGGTATGGCTTCATTCAGCTCCGGTTCCCAACGATCAAGGCGAGTTACATG
ATCCCCCATGTTGTGCAAAAAAGCGGTTAGCTCCTTCGGTCCTCCGATCGTTGTCAGAAGTAAGTTGGCC
GCAGTGTTATCACTCATGGTTATGGCAGCACTGCATAATTCTCTTACTGTCATGCCATCCGTAAGATGCT
TTTCTGTGACTGGTGAGTACTCAACCAAGTCATTCTGAGAATAGTGTATGCGGCGACCGAGTTGCTCTTG
CCCGGCGTCAATACGGGATAATACCGCGCCACATAGCAGAACTTTAAAAGTGCTCATCATTGGAAAACGT
TCTTCGGGGCGAAAACTCTCAAGGATCTTACCGCTGTTGAGATCCAGTTCGATGTAACCCACTCGTGCAC
CCAACTGATCTTCAGCATCTTTTACTTTCACCAGCGTTTCTGGGTGAGCAAAAACAGGAAGGCAAAATGC
CGCAAAAAAGGGAATAAGGGCGACACGGAAATGTTGAATACTCATACTCTTCCTTTTTCAATATTATTGA
AGCATTTATCAGGGTTATTGTCTCATGAGCGGATACATATTTGAATGTATTTAGAAAAATAAACAAATAG
GGGTTCCGCGCACATTTCCCCGAAAAGTGCCACCTGACGTCTTCTAACTACTTATTTTAAAGCAGTCTGG
ATTGTTTGGGTAATTCATAAAAAAATAAAAGAAAGAAGGAGGAATAGAGTTTTTCTTTTTTTTGTTTGCA
ATGTTACTGTCAAGTCGCAAAAGAATTGCTATGACCGAAAAAAAACCGCAAAGGAATAGATATAAGGTAC
CTTTTTGCAATTCATCTTTGTAAAATAAAGGTTATTCTGACATAATACAATTAATGTAAAAATTCGCACA
ATTTTATGTAAGGATGGGGGAATTTTCTTGCGGGGTGTTTTCTTAGATAAAGATAAAATTCCGTACGACT
TAGTCACGAAAAAGTTAAATGAATGGTATACATCAATAAAAAATGATCAAGTTGAGCAAGCCGAGATTAT
AAAAACAGAAGTAGAGAAAGAATTGTTAAACATGGAAGAAAATCAAGATGCCCTGTTATATTATCAACTA
TTAGAATTTAGACATGAGATAATGCTGAGTTATATGAAATCTAAGGAAATAGAAGATCTCAATAATGCTT
ATGAGACTATAAAAGAAATTGAGAAGCAAGGGCAATTAACTGGCATGTTGGAATACTATTTTTACTTTTT
TAAGGGTATGTACGAGTTTAGGCGTAAAGAATTAATTTCAGCGATAAGTGCTTATCGAATAGCTGAATCA
AAGTTGTCAGAAGTTGAGGATGAAATAGAGAAAGCAGAGTTTTTTTTCAAAGTGTCCTATGTATATTATT
ATATGAAACAAACATACTTCTCCATGAATTATGCAAATCGTGCACTCAAAATATTTAGAGAGTATGAAGA
ATATGCTGTCCAGACTGTGCGTTGTCAATTTATTGTAGCAGGAAACTTGATCGAGTGAATCGATAAGCTA
GCTTAATTAGCTGAGCTTGGACTCCTGTTGATAGATCCAGTAATGACCTCAGAACTCCATCTGGATTTGT
TCAGAACGCTCGGTTGCCGCCGGGCGTTTTTTATTGGTGAGAATCCAAGCTAGACTGCGATGAGTGGCAG
GGCGGGGCGTAATTTTTTTAAGGCAGTTATTGGTGCCCTTAAACGCCTGGGGTAATGACTCTCTAGCTTG
AGGCATCAAATAAAACGAAAGGCTCAGTCGAAAGACTGGGCCTTTCGTTTTATCTGTTGTTTGTCGGTGA
ACGCTCTCCTGAGTAGGACAAATCCGCCGCTAGGAGCTTGCGGCCCGGACGATGAGCTCGAATTGGGGAT
CTTGAAGTACCTATTCCGAAGTTCCTATTCTCTAGAAAGTATAGGAACTTCAGAGCGCTTTTGAAGCTGA
TGCTCGAGTGCTTAAAAACTTACTCAATGGAATAATTCTAGATAATTCTTAGGCCACACGTTCAAGTGCA
GCCACAGGATAAATTTGCACTGAGCCTGGGTGGGATTCGGACTCGACCGCATAGCCTTCAGGAGTGAGTT
TTGTGCAATACCAACCGACGACTTGACCCTGCCAAGCGGCACCAGATTTCTTGCGTACGCGATCCCCTAA
GCCAAAGGTGGCACTCAGGGGAAGCGCAAACTGCCCTGCAACGGGAGCGTTGGCTTCATCGCTACTTTGA
CCCATGTCGAATCCTTCTTGTGAATCTATTATGGCGACAAGCAAATCGAGCTCTGACTGCCTACCCCACA
ACAACTATCAGAAAGCACCAGCACAACGGCTGCCTAACTTTGTTTTAGGGCGACTGCCCTGCTGCGTAAC
ATCGTTGCTGCTCCATAACATCAAACATCGACCCACGGCGTAACGCGCTTGCTGCTTGGATGCCCGAGGC
ATAGACTGTACAAAAAAACAGTCATAACAAGCCATGAAAACCGCCACTGCGCCGTTACCACCGCTGCGTT
CGGTCAAGGTTCTGGACCAGTTGCGTGAGCGCATACGCTACTTGCATTACAGTTTACGAACCGAACAGGC
TTATGTCAACTGGGTTCGTGAATTATCCATTGCTGTTGACAAAGGGAATCAGGCTCGAGAGTTCAACAGA
CAGCCTTCGTTCTTATGGCCGTTCAGGAGGAAGTTCCTATTCCGAAGTTCCTATTCTCTAGAAAGTATAG
GAACTTCTTGAGAAGAGAAAAGAAAACCGCCGATCCTGTCCACCGCATTACTGCAAGGTAGTGGACAAGA
CCGGCGGTCTTAAGTTTTTTGGCTGAAACGAATGACGAAAAGGCTGTCTGAGCAAATCCAGGAGGTCGTT
TAAACCGTATTAGCCCGGTATTTTGGAAATAGCGGAAGCACTGACTTTTGTTATCAATAAAAAAGGCCCC
CCGTTAGGGAGGCCTTATTGTTCGTCTACTCGGAAGAGCGAGAGACAACAGAACGGTCAGCCACATGAAT
TCAAAAAAAAAGCACCGACTCGGTGCCACTTTTTCAAGTTGATAACGGACTAGCCTTATTTAAACTTGCT
ATGCTGTTTCCAGCATAGCTCTTAAACAGACCGCTAAACTGAAAGTTCCACACATTATACGAGCCGGATG
ATTAATTGTCAACAGCTCATTTCAGAATATTTGCCAGAACCGGAATTCTTTCAGCTCAGTCGATAGGTAG
TAGGCAAGAGTAGTCGCACCTTTGGTCGAAAAAAAAAGCCCGCACTGTCAGGTGCGGGCTTTTTTCTGTG
TTTCCCCAAAAGTAAAAACCCGCCGAAGCGGGTTTTTACGTAAAACAGGTGAAACTGACCAGACGAGAAG
GCTTTGGAGGTGATAATGGGGCTCAAGGACCCGGGAGGCAGATAGGTAGGCATGGCCCCCATTTTCAATA
CAAGCAACGCATGAGAAAGCCCCCGGAAGATCACCTTCCGGGGGCTTTTTTATTGCGCTCCGGCAATTAA
AAAAGCGGCTAACCACGCCGCTTTTTTTACGTCTGCAGAGCTCATAGGCAAGCGAATCGTGATGCCTCTT
AGCCAGTACTAGTATGGATAAGAAATACTCAATAGGCTTAGCTATCGGCACAAATAGCGTCGGATGGGCG
GTGATCACTGATGAATATAAGGTTCCGTCTAAAAAGTTCAAGGTTCTGGGAAATACAGACCGCCACAGTA
TCAAAAAAAATCTTATAGGGGCTCTTTTATTTGACAGTGGAGAGACAGCGGAAGCGACTCGTCTCAAACG
GACAGCTCGTAGAAGGTATACACGTCGGAAGAATCGTATTTGTTATCTACAGGAGATTTTTTCAAATGAG
ATGGCGAAAGTAGATGATAGTTTCTTTCATCGACTTGAAGAGTCTTTTTTGGTGGAAGAAGACAAGAAGC
ATGAACGTCATCCTATTTTTGGAAATATAGTAGATGAAGTTGCTTATCATGAGAAATATCCAACTATCTA
TCATCTGCGAAAAAAATTGGTAGATTCTACTGATAAAGCGGATTTGCGCTTAATCTATTTGGCCTTAGCG
CATATGATTAAGTTTCGTGGTCATTTTTTGATTGAGGGAGATTTAAATCCTGATAATAGTGATGTGGACA
AACTATTTATCCAGTTGGTACAAACCTACAATCAATTATTTGAAGAAAACCCTATTAACGCAAGTGGAGT
AGATGCTAAAGCGATTCTTTCTGCACGATTGAGTAAATCAAGACGATTAGAAAATCTCATTGCTCAGCTC
CCCGGTGAGAAGAAAAATGGCTTATTTGGGAATCTCATTGCTTTGTCATTGGGTTTGACCCCTAATTTTA
AATCAAATTTTGATTTGGCAGAAGATGCTAAATTACAGCTTTCAAAAGATACTTACGATGATGATTTAGA
TAATTTATTGGCGCAAATTGGAGATCAATATGCTGATTTGTTTTTGGCAGCTAAGAATTTATCAGATGCT
ATTTTACTTTCAGATATCCTAAGAGTAAATACTGAAATAACTAAGGCTCCCCTATCAGCTTCAATGATTA
AACGCTACGATGAACATCATCAAGACTTGACTCTTTTAAAAGCTTTAGTTCGACAACAACTTCCAGAAAA
GTATAAAGAAATCTTTTTTGATCAATCAAAAAACGGATATGCAGGTTATATTGATGGGGGAGCTAGCCAA
GAAGAATTTTATAAATTTATCAAACCAATTTTAGAAAAAATGGATGGTACTGAGGAATTATTGGTGAAAC
TAAATCGTGAAGATTTGCTGCGCAAGCAACGGACCTTTGACAACGGCTCTATTCCCCATCAAATTCACTT
GGGTGAGCTGCATGCTATTTTGAGAAGACAAGAAGACTTTTATCCATTTTTAAAAGACAATCGTGAGAAG
ATTGAAAAAATCTTGACTTTTCGAATCCCTTATTATGTTGGTCCATTGGCGCGTGGCAATAGTCGTTTTG
CATGGATGACTCGGAAGTCTGAAGAAACAATTACCCCATGGAATTTTGAAGAAGTTGTCGATAAAGGTGC
TTCAGCTCAATCATTTATTGAACGCATGACAAACTTTGATAAAAATCTTCCAAATGAAAAAGTACTACCA
AAACATAGTTTGCTTTATGAGTATTTTACGGTTTATAACGAATTGACAAAGGTCAAATATGTTACTGAAG
GAATGCGAAAACCAGCATTTCTTTCAGGTGAACAGAAGAAAGCCATTGTTGATTTACTCTTCAAAACAAA
TCGAAAAGTAACCGTTAAGCAATTAAAAGAAGATTATTTCAAAAAAATAGAATGTTTTGATAGTGTTGAA
ATTTCAGGAGTTGAAGATAGATTTAATGCTTCATTAGGTACCTACCATGATTTGCTAAAAATTATTAAAG
ATAAAGATTTTTTGGATAATGAAGAAAATGAAGATATCTTAGAGGATATTGTTTTAACATTGACCTTATT
TGAAGATAGGGAGATGATTGAGGAAAGACTTAAAACATATGCTCACCTCTTTGATGATAAGGTGATGAAA
CAGCTTAAACGTCGCCGTTATACTGGTTGGGGACGTTTGTCTCGAAAATTGATTAATGGTATTAGGGATA
AGCAATCTGGCAAAACAATATTAGATTTTTTGAAATCAGATGGTTTTGCCAATCGCAATTTTATGCAGCT
GATCCATGATGATAGTTTGACATTTAAAGAAGACATTCAAAAAGCACAAGTGTCTGGACAAGGCGATAGT
TTACATGAACATATTGCAAATTTAGCTGGTAGCCCTGCTATTAAAAAAGGTATTTTACAGACTGTAAAAG
TTGTTGATGAATTGGTCAAAGTAATGGGGCGGCATAAGCCAGAAAATATCGTTATTGAAATGGCACGTGA
AAATCAGACAACTCAAAAGGGCCAGAAAAATTCGCGAGAGCGTATGAAACGAATCGAAGAAGGTATCAAA
GAATTAGGAAGTCAGATTCTTAAAGAGCATCCTGTTGAAAATACTCAATTGCAAAATGAAAAGCTCTATC
TCTATTATCTCCAAAATGGAAGAGACATGTATGTGGACCAAGAATTAGATATTAATCGTTTAAGTGATTA
TGATGTCGATGCCATTGTTCCACAAAGTTTCCTTAAAGACGATTCAATAGACAATAAGGTCTTAACGCGT
TCTGATAAAAATCGTGGTAAATCGGATAACGTTCCAAGTGAAGAAGTAGTCAAAAAGATGAAAAACTATT
GGAGACAACTTCTAAACGCCAAGTTAATCACTCAACGTAAGTTTGATAATTTAACGAAAGCTGAACGTGG
AGGTTTGAGTGAACTTGATAAAGCTGGTTTTATCAAACGCCAATTGGTTGAAACTCGCCAAATCACTAAG
CATGTGGCACAAATTTTGGATAGTCGCATGAATACTAAATACGATGAAAATGATAAACTTATTCGAGAGG
TTAAAGTGATTACCTTAAAATCTAAATTAGTTTCTGACTTCCGAAAAGATTTCCAATTCTATAAAGTACG
TGAGATTAACAATTACCATCATGCCCATGATGCGTATCTAAATGCCGTCGTTGGAACTGCTTTGATTAAG
AAATATCCAAAACTTGAATCGGAGTTTGTCTATGGTGATTATAAAGTTTATGATGTTCGTAAAATGATTG
CTAAGTCTGAGCAAGAAATAGGCAAAGCAACCGCAAAATATTTCTTTTACTCTAATATCATGAACTTCTT
CAAAACAGAAATTACACTTGCAAATGGAGAGATTCGCAAACGCCCTCTAATCGAAACTAATGGGGAAACT
GGAGAAATTGTCTGGGATAAAGGGCGAGATTTTGCCACAGTGCGCAAAGTATTGTCCATGCCCCAAGTCA
ATATTGTCAAGAAAACAGAAGTACAGACAGGCGGATTCTCCAAGGAGTCAATTTTACCAAAAAGAAATTC
GGACAAGCTTATTGCTCGTAAAAAAGACTGGGATCCAAAAAAATATGGTGGTTTTGATAGTCCAACGGTA
GCTTATTCAGTCCTAGTGGTTGCTAAGGTGGAAAAAGGGAAATCGAAGAAGTTAAAATCCGTTAAAGAGT
TACTAGGGATCACAATTATGGAAAGAAGTTCCTTTGAAAAAAATCCGATTGACTTTTTAGAAGCTAAAGG
ATATAAGGAAGTTAAAAAAGACTTAATCATTAAACTACCTAAATATAGTCTTTTTGAGTTAGAAAACGGT
CGTAAACGGATGCTGGCTAGTGCCGGAGAATTACAAAAAGGAAATGAGCTGGCTCTGCCAAGCAAATATG
TGAATTTTTTATATTTAGCTAGTCATTATGAAAAGTTGAAGGGTAGTCCAGAAGATAACGAACAAAAACA
ATTGTTTGTGGAGCAGCATAAGCATTATTTAGATGAGATTATTGAGCAAATCAGTGAATTTTCTAAGCGT
GTTATTTTAGCAGATGCCAATTTAGATAAAGTTCTTAGTGCATATAACAAACATAGAGACAAACCAATAC
GTGAACAAGCAGAAAATATTATTCATTTATTTACGTTGACGAATCTTGGAGCTCCCGCTGCTTTTAAATA
TTTTGATACAACAATTGATCGTAAACGATATACGTCTACAAAAGAAGTTTTAGATGCCACTCTTATCCAT
CAATCCATCACTGGTCTTTATGAAACACGCATTGATTTGAGTCAGCTAGGAGGTGAC
Features (pLannotate 1.2.2; 22 found; start..end, strand, type, name):
     10..99      +  CDS            3xMyc: 3 tandem Myc epitope tags
    389..1258    +  CDS            yddM (fragment): YDDM_BACSU - Protein predicted: Swiss-Prot protein existence level 4. From Bacillus subtilis (strain 168).
   1269..1377    -  oriT           oriT: incP origin of transfer
   1596..1635    -  CDS            λ integrase (fragment): integrase from phage λ; int
   1646..2034    -  rep_origin     R6K γ ori: γ replication origin from E. coli plasmid R6K; requires the R6K initiator protein pi for replication
   2137..2162    -  CDS            bla(M) (fragment): β-lactamase lacking the signal sequence; bla(M); allows cytosolic expression of β-lactamase
   2335..3195    -  CDS            AmpR: β-lactamase; bla; confers resistance to ampicillin, carbenicillin, and related antibiotics
   3196..3300    -  promoter       AmpR promoter: bla
   3598..4185    +  CDS            rapI (fragment): RAPI_BACSU - Also known as yddL. Experimental evidence at protein level: Swiss-Prot protein existence level 1. From Bacillus subtilis (strain 168).
   4220..4314    +  terminator     lambda t0 terminator: transcription terminator from phage lambda
   4324..4353    +  CDS            CmR (fragment): chloramphenicol acetyltransferase confers resistance to chloramphenicol
   4417..4503    +  terminator     rrnB T1 terminator: Escherichia coli rrnB; transcription terminator T1 from the E. coli rrnB gene
   4568..4601    +  protein_bind   FRT (minimal): supports FLP-mediated excision but not integration (Turan and Bode, 2011) FLP recombinase from the Saccharomyces cerevisiae 2μ plasmid
   4669..4905    -  CDS            TpR: E. coli plasmid-associated dihydrofolate reductase; dhfrIIb from plasmid R388; confers resistance to trimethoprim
   4987..5053    -  ncRNA          AAC AAD leader (fragment): Accession: RF02912 - putative aminoglycoside riboswitch / attI site
   5231..5259    -  promoter       Pc promoter: intI1 (promoter lies within the coding sequence); class 1 integron promoter
   5350..5397    +  protein_bind   FRT: FLP-mediated recombination occurs in the 8-bp core sequence TCTAGAAA (Turan and Bode, 2011). FLP recombinase from the Saccharomyces cerevisiae 2μ plasmid
   5682..5749    -  misc_RNA       tracrRNA (fragment): trans-activating CRISPR RNA for the Streptococcus pyogenes CRISPR/Cas9 system
   5767..5787    +  CDS            mRFP1 (fragment): monomeric derivative of DsRed (Campbell et al., 2002)
   5793..5822    -  promoter       trc promoter: strong E. coli promoter; hybrid between the trp and lac UV5 promoters
   5908..5994    -  ncRNA          Thr leader (fragment): Accession: RF00506 - Threonine operon leader
   6244..10347   +  CDS            dCas9: catalytically dead mutant of the Cas9 endonuclease from the Streptococcus pyogenes Type II CRISPR/Cas system RNA-guided DNA-binding protein that lacks endonuclease activity due to the D10A mutation in the RuvC catalytic domain and the H840A mutation in the HNH catalytic domain
