[The description below was written by a language model from this plasmid's Addgene catalogue record and pLannotate feature annotations shown in this document.]
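Description:
pJMP1290 is a 10.3 kb bacterial plasmid from the Mobile-CRISPRi toolkit, catalogued only as a construction intermediate. It is built on an R6K γ origin, which replicates only in hosts that supply the R6K pi initiator protein, consistent with the listed pir-type propagation strain. In such strains it is maintained at high copy under ampicillin selection (AmpR with its bla promoter). An incP oriT allows the plasmid to be mobilised by conjugation from a suitable donor into recipient bacteria, where the conditional origin would not be expected to support replication.

The payload is a CRISPR interference module. A Streptococcus pyogenes dCas9 coding sequence carrying the D10A and H840A mutations, which abolish nuclease activity but retain RNA-guided DNA binding, runs across the sequence junction into a 3xMyc epitope tag, indicating a C-terminal tag. The feature table does not annotate a promoter for dCas9. On the opposite strand, a trc promoter drives an sgRNA whose spacer matches mRFP1 (the short "mRFP1 fragment" annotation) joined to the tracrRNA-derived scaffold, corresponding to the catalogued rfp-targeting NT1/RR1 guide. A trimethoprim resistance gene (dhfrIIb) expressed from a class 1 integron Pc promoter is flanked by FRT sites, so the marker could be removed by FLP recombinase, and lambda t0 and rrnB T1 terminators insulate the cassette.

The cargo is bracketed by fragments of the Bacillus subtilis genes rapI and yddM. This suggests homology arms for placing the cassette at that locus, which lies within the ICEBs1 conjugative element, although the record does not state this. Several other short annotations (λ integrase, CmR, bla(M), Thr leader) appear to be residual or incidental matches.
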