Addgene plasmid #119267: pJMP1290
Purpose: construction intermediate
Depositing lab: Carol Gross & Jason Peters & Oren Rosenberg. Depositing organization: University of California, San Francisco (UCSF). Publication: Enabling genetic analysis of diverse bacteria with Mobile-CRISPRi. Peters JM, Koo BM, Patino R, Heussler GE, Hearne CC, Qu J, Inclan YF, Hawkins JS, Lu CHS, Silvis MR, Harden MM, Osadnik H, Peters JE, Engel JN, Dutton RJ, Grossman AD, Gross CA, Rosenberg OS. Nat Microbiol. 2019 Jan 7. pii: 10.1038/s41564-018-0327-z. doi: 10.1038/s41564-018-0327-z. PubMed 30617347.
Backbone
  Vector backbone: R6Kgamma
  Vector type: Bacterial Expression
Growth in bacteria
  Bacterial resistance: Ampicillin, 100 μg/mL
  Growth temperature: 37°C
  Growth strain: BW25141
  Copy number: High Copy
Gene/Insert
  Gene/Insert name: sgRNA NT1/RR1 (rfp)
  gRNA/shRNA sequence: AACTTTCAGTTTAGCGGTCT
  Mutation: D10A and H840A
  Cloning method: Gibson Cloning
Terms and licenses: Academic/Nonprofit Terms; Industry Terms: Not Available to Industry
How to cite: pJMP1290 was a gift from Carol Gross & Jason Peters & Oren Rosenberg (Addgene plasmid # 119267 ; http://n2t.net/addgene:119267 ; RRID:Addgene_119267)
